>Addgene plasmid #141631 | TFORF0521 | addgene full sequence | sequence record 399074 | Addgene NGS Result
TTAATGTAGTCTTATGCAATACTCTTGTAGTCTTGCAACATGGTAACGATGAGTTAGCAACATGCCTTAC
AAGGAGAGAAAAAGCACCGTGCATGCCGATTGGTGGAAGTAAGGTGGTACGATCGTGCCTTATTAGGAAG
GCAACAGACGGGTCTGACATGGATTGGACGAACCACTGAATTGCCGCATTGCAGAGATATTGTATTTAAG
TGCCTAGCTCGATACATAAACGGGTCTCTCTGGTTAGACCAGATCTGAGCCTGGGAGCTCTCTGGCTAAC
TAGGGAACCCACTGCTTAAGCCTCAATAAAGCTTGCCTTGAGTGCTTCAAGTAGTGTGTGCCCGTCTGTT
GTGTGACTCTGGTAACTAGAGATCCCTCAGACCCTTTTAGTCAGTGTGGAAAATCTCTAGCAGTGGCGCC
CGAACAGGGACTTGAAAGCGAAAGGGAAACCAGAGGAGCTCTCTCGACGCAGGACTCGGCTTGCTGAAGC
GCGCACGGCAAGAGGCGAGGGGCGGCGACTGGTGAGTACGCCAAAAATTTTGACTAGCGGAGGCTAGAAG
GAGAGAGATGGGTGCGAGAGCGTCAGTATTAAGCGGGGGAGAATTAGATCGCGATGGGAAAAAATTCGGT
TAAGGCCAGGGGGAAAGAAAAAATATAAATTAAAACATATAGTATGGGCAAGCAGGGAGCTAGAACGATT
CGCAGTTAATCCTGGCCTGTTAGAAACATCAGAAGGCTGTAGACAAATACTGGGACAGCTACAACCATCC
CTTCAGACAGGATCAGAAGAACTTAGATCATTATATAATACAGTAGCAACCCTCTATTGTGTGCATCAAA
GGATAGAGATAAAAGACACCAAGGAAGCTTTAGACAAGATAGAGGAAGAGCAAAACAAAAGTAAGACCAC
CGCACAGCAAGCGGCCGCTGATCTTCAGACCTGGAGGAGGAGATATGAGGGACAATTGGAGAAGTGAATT
ATATAAATATAAAGTAGTAAAAATTGAACCATTAGGAGTAGCACCCACCAAGGCAAAGAGAAGAGTGGTG
CAGAGAGAAAAAAGAGCAGTGGGAATAGGAGCTTTGTTCCTTGGGTTCTTGGGAGCAGCAGGAAGCACTA
TGGGCGCAGCGTCAATGACGCTGACGGTACAGGCCAGACAATTATTGTCTGGTATAGTGCAGCAGCAGAA
CAATTTGCTGAGGGCTATTGAGGCGCAACAGCATCTGTTGCAACTCACAGTCTGGGGCATCAAGCAGCTC
CAGGCAAGAATCCTGGCTGTGGAAAGATACCTAAAGGATCAACAGCTCCTGGGGATTTGGGGTTGCTCTG
GAAAACTCATTTGCACCACTGCTGTGCCTTGGAATGCTAGTTGGAGTAATAAATCTCTGGAACAGATTTG
GAATCACACGACCTGGATGGAGTGGGACAGAGAAATTAACAATTACACAAGCTTAATACACTCCTTAATT
GAAGAATCGCAAAACCAGCAAGAAAAGAATGAACAAGAATTATTGGAATTAGATAAATGGGCAAGTTTGT
GGAATTGGTTTAACATAACAAATTGGCTGTGGTATATAAAATTATTCATAATGATAGTAGGAGGCTTGGT
AGGTTTAAGAATAGTTTTTGCTGTACTTTCTATAGTGAATAGAGTTAGGCAGGGATATTCACCATTATCG
TTTCAGACCCACCTCCCAACCCCGAGGGGACCCATGCATTGCATCTCAATTAGTCAGCAACCAGGTGTGG
AAAGTCCCCAGGCTCCCCAGCAGGCAGAAGTATGCAAAGCATGCGTCTCAATTAGTCAGCAACCATAGTC
CCGCCCCTAACTCCGCCCATCCCGCCCCTAACTCCGCCCAGTTCCGCCCATTCTCCGCCCCATGGCTGAC
TAATTTTTTTTATTTATGCAGAGGCCGAGGCCGCCTCGGCCTCTGAGCTATTCCAGAAGTAGTGAGGAGG
CTTTTTTGGAGGCCTAGGCTTTTGCAAAAAGCTTTCTAGAGGTACCACCGGAGCTTACCATGACCGAGTA
CAAGCCCACGGTGCGCCTCGCCACCCGCGACGACGTCCCCAGGGCCGTACGCACCCTCGCCGCCGCGTTC
GCCGACTACCCCGCCACGCGCCACACCGTCGATCCGGACCGCCACATCGAGCGGGTCACCGAGCTGCAAG
AACTCTTCCTCACGCGCGTCGGGCTCGACATCGGCAAGGTGTGGGTCGCGGACGACGGCGCCGCCGTGGC
GGTCTGGACCACGCCGGAGAGCGTCGAAGCGGGGGCGGTGTTCGCCGAGATCGGCCCGCGCATGGCCGAG
TTGAGCGGTTCCCGGCTGGCCGCGCAGCAACAGATGGAAGGCCTCCTGGCGCCGCACCGGCCCAAGGAGC
CCGCGTGGTTCCTGGCCACCGTCGGCGTCTCGCCCGACCACCAGGGCAAGGGTCTGGGCAGCGCCGTCGT
GCTCCCCGGAGTGGAGGCGGCCGAGCGCGCCGGGGTGCCCGCCTTCCTGGAGACCTCCGCGCCCCGCAAC
CTCCCCTTCTACGAGCGGCTCGGCTTCACCGTCACCGCCGACGTCGAGGTGCCCGAAGGACCGCGCACCT
GGTGCATGACCCGCAAGCCCGGTGCCAGTTAACGAATTCTAGATCTTGAGACAAATGGCAGTATTCATCC
ACAATTTTAAAAGAAAAGGGGGGATTGGGGGGTACAGTGCAGGGGAAAGAATAGTAGACATAATAGCAAC
AGACATACAAACTAAAGAATTACAAAAACAAATTACAAAAATTCAAAATTTTCGGGTTTATTACAGGGAC
AGCAGAGATCCACTTTGGCGCCGGCTCGAGGCCTGCAGGTGCAAAGATGGATAAAGTTTTAAACAGAGAG
GAATCTTTGCAGCTAATGGACCTTCTAGGTCTTGAAAGGAGTGGGAATTGGCTCCGGTGCCCGTCAGTGG
GCAGAGCGCACATCGCCCACAGTCCCCGAGAAGTTGGGGGGAGGGGTCGGCAATTGAACCGGTGCCTAGA
GAAGGTGGCGCGGGGTAAACTGGGAAAGTGATGTCGTGTACTGGCTCCGCCTTTTTCCCGAGGGTGGGGG
AGAACCGTATATAAGTGCAGTAGTCGCCGTGAACGTTCTTTTTCGCAACGGGTTTGCCGCCAGAACACAG
GTAAGTGCCGTGTGTGGTTCCCGCGGGCCTGGCCTCTTTACGGGTTATGGCCCTTGCGTGCCTTGAATTA
CTTCCACCTGGCTGCAGTACGTGATTCTTGATCCCGAGCTTCGGGTTGGAAGTGGGTGGGAGAGTTCGAG
GCCTTGCGCTTAAGGAGCCCCTTCGCCTCGTGCTTGAGTTGAGGCCTGGCCTGGGCGCTGGGGCCGCCGC
GTGCGAATCTGGTGGCACCTTCGCGCCTGTCTCGCTGCTTTCGATAAGTCTCTAGCCATTTAAAATTTTT
GATGACCTGCTGCGACGCTTTTTTTCTGGCAAGATAGTCTTGTAAATGCGGGCCAAGATCTGCACACTGG
TATTTCGGTTTTTGGGGCCGCGGGCGGCGACGGGGCCCGTGCGTCCCAGCGCACATGTTCGGCGAGGCGG
GGCCTGCGAGCGCGGCCACCGAGAATCGGACGGGGGTAGTCTCAAGCTGGCCGGCCTGCTCTGGTGCCTG
GCCTCGCGCCGCCGTGTATCGCCCCGCCCTGGGCGGCAAGGCTGGCCCGGTCGGCACCAGTTGCGTGAGC
GGAAAGATGGCCGCTTCCCGGCCCTGCTGCAGGGAGCTCAAAATGGAGGACGCGGCGCTCGGGAGAGCGG
GCGGGTGAGTCACCCACACAAAGGAAAAGGGCCTTTCCGTCCTCAGCCGTCGCTTCATGTGACTCCACGG
AGTACCGGGCGCCGTCCAGGCACCTCGATTAGTTCTCGAGCTTTTGGAGTACGTCGTCTTTAGGTTGGGG
GGAGGGGTTTTATGCGATGGAGTTTCCCCACACTGAGTGGGTGGAGACTGAAGTTAGGCCAGCTTGGCAC
TTGATGTAATTCTCCTTGGAATTTGCCCTTTTTGAGTTTGGATCTTGGTTCATTCTCAAGCCTCAGACAG
TGGTTCAAAGTTTTTTTCTTCCATTTCAGGTGTCGTGAGGCTAGCACCGCCACCATGTTTGCCTGGGAGA
TCAGGGACCGGCTGCTGGCAGAGCGGGTGTGTGACAATGACACCGTGCCTAGCGTCAGTTCCATCAACAG
GATCATCCGGACAAAAGTACAGCAGCCACCCAACCAACCAGTCCCAGCTTCCAGTCACAGCATAGTGTCC
ACTGGCTCCGTGACGCAGGTGTCCTCGGTGAGCACGGATTCGGCCGGCTCGTCGTACTCCATCAGCGGCA
TCCTGGGCATCACGTCCCCCAGCGCCGACACCAACAAGCGCAAGAGAGACGAAGGTATTCAGGAGTCTCC
GGTGCCGAACGGCCACTCGCTTCCGGGCAGAGACTTCCTCCGGAAGCAGATGCGGGGAGACTTGTTCACA
CAGCAGCAGCTGGAGGTGCTGGACCGCGTGTTTGAGAGGCAGCACTACTCAGACATCTTCACCACCACAG
AGCCCATCAAGCCCGAGCAGACCACAGAGTATTCAGCCATGGCCTCGCTGGCTGGTGGGCTGGACGACAT
GAAGGCCAATCTGGCCAGCCCCACCCCTGCTGACATCGGGAGCAGTGTGCCAGGCCCGCAGTCCTACCCC
ATTGTGACAGGCCGTGACTTGGCGAGCACGACCCTCCCCGGGTACCCTCCACACGTCCCCCCCGCTGGAC
AGGGCAGCTACTCAGCACCGACGCTGACAGGGATGGTGCCTGGGAGTGAGTTTTCCGGGAGTCCCTACAG
CCACCCTCAGTATTCCTCGTACAACGACTCCTGGAGGTTCCCCAACCCGGGGCTGCTTGGCTCCCCCTAC
TATTATAGCGCTGCCGCCCGAGGAGCCGCCCCACCTGCAGCCGCCACTGCCTATGACCGTCACTAGTAAT
GAACTAGTCCGTAACTTGAAAGTATTTCGATTTCTTGGCTTTATATATCTTGTGGAAAGGACGACATGAC
ACAGGTGCGCCGGAATGAACGCGTTAAGTCGACAATCAACCTCTGGATTACAAAATTTGTGAAAGATTGA
CTGGTATTCTTAACTATGTTGCTCCTTTTACGCTATGTGGATACGCTGCTTTAATGCCTTTGTATCATGC
TATTGCTTCCCGTATGGCTTTCATTTTCTCCTCCTTGTATAAATCCTGGTTGCTGTCTCTTTATGAGGAG
TTGTGGCCCGTTGTCAGGCAACGTGGCGTGGTGTGCACTGTGTTTGCTGACGCAACCCCCACTGGTTGGG
GCATTGCCACCACCTGTCAGCTCCTTTCCGGGACTTTCGCTTTCCCCCTCCCTATTGCCACGGCGGAACT
CATCGCCGCCTGCCTTGCCCGCTGCTGGACAGGGGCTCGGCTGTTGGGCACTGACAATTCCGTGGTGTTG
TCGGGGAAATCATCGTCCTTTCCTTGGCTGCTCGCCTGTGTTGCCACCTGGATTCTGCGCGGGACGTCCT
TCTGCTACGTCCCTTCGGCCCTCAATCCAGCGGACCTTCCTTCCCGCGGCCTGCTGCCGGCTCTGCGGCC
TCTTCCGCGTCTTCGCCTTCGCCCTCAGACGAGTCGGATCTCCCTTTGGGCCGCCTCCCCGCGTCGACTT
TAAGACCAATGACTTACAAGGCAGCTGTAGATCTTAGCCACTTTTTAAAAGAAAAGGGGGGACTGGAAGG
GCTAATTCACTCCCAACGAAGACAAGATCTGCTTTTTGCTTGTACTGGGTCTCTCTGGTTAGACCAGATC
TGAGCCTGGGAGCTCTCTGGCTAACTAGGGAACCCACTGCTTAAGCCTCAATAAAGCTTGCCTTGAGTGC
TTCAAGTAGTGTGTGCCCGTCTGTTGTGTGACTCTGGTAACTAGAGATCCCTCAGACCCTTTTAGTCAGT
GTGGAAAATCTCTAGCAGTACGTATAGTAGTTCATGTCATCTTATTATTCAGTATTTATAACTTGCAAAG
AAATGAATATCAGAGAGTGAGAGGAACTTGTTTATTGCAGCTTATAATGGTTACAAATAAAGCAATAGCA
TCACAAATTTCACAAATAAAGCATTTTTTTCACTGCATTCTAGTTGTGGTTTGTCCAAACTCATCAATGT
ATCTTATCATGTCTGGCTCTAGCTATCCCGCCCCTAACTCCGCCCATCCCGCCCCTAACTCCGCCCAGTT
CCGCCCATTCTCCGCCCCATGGCTGACTAATTTTTTTTATTTATGCAGAGGCCGAGGCCGCCTCGGCCTC
TGAGCTATTCCAGAAGTAGTGAGGAGGCTTTTTTGGAGGCCTAGGGACGTACCCAATTCGCCCTATAGTG
AGTCGTATTACGCGCGCTCACTGGCCGTCGTTTTACAACGTCGTGACTGGGAAAACCCTGGCGTTACCCA
ACTTAATCGCCTTGCAGCACATCCCCCTTTCGCCAGCTGGCGTAATAGCGAAGAGGCCCGCACCGATCGC
CCTTCCCAACAGTTGCGCAGCCTGAATGGCGAATGGG
[124 nt withheld, positions 6548-6671]
C
[91 nt withheld, positions 6673-6763]
A
[49 nt withheld, positions 6765-6813]
CCTTTGACGTTGGAGTCCACGTTCTTT
[37 nt withheld, positions 6841-6877]
ACCCTATCTCGGTCTATTCTTTTGATTTATAAGGGATTTTGCCGATTTCGGCCTATTGGTTAAAAAATGA
GCTGATTTAACAAAAATTTAACGCGAATTTTAACAAAATATTAACGCTTACAATTTAGGTGGCACTTTTC
GGGGAAATGTGCGCGGAACCCCTATTTGTTTATTTTTCTAAATACATTCAAATATGTATCCGCTCATGAG
ACAATAACCCTGATAAATGCTTCAATAATATTGAAAAAGGAAGAGTATGAGTATTCAACATTTCCGTGTC
GCCCTTATTCCCTTTTTTGCGGCATTTTGCCTTCCTGTTTTTGCTCACCCAGAAACGCTGGTGAAAGTAA
AAGATGCTGAAGATCAGTTGGGTGCACGAGTGGGTTACATCGAACTGGATCTCAACAGCGGTAAGATCCT
TGAGAGTTTTCGCCCCGAAGAACGTTTTCCAATGATGAGCACTTTTAAAGTTCTGCTATGTGGCGCGGTA
TTATCCCGTATTGACGCCGGGCAAGAGCAACTCGGTCGCCGCATACACTATTCTCAGAATGACTTGGTTG
AGTACTCACCAGTCACAGAAAAGCATCTTACGGATGGCATGACAGTAAGAGAATTATGCAGTGCTGCCAT
AACCATGAGTGATAACACTGCGGCCAACTTACTTCTGACAACGATCGGAGGACCGAAGGAGCTAACCGCT
TTTTTGCACAACATGGGGGATCATGTAACTCGCCTTGATCGTTGGGAACCGGAGCTGAATGAAGCCATAC
CAAACGACGAGCGTGACACCACGATGCCTGTAGCAATGGCAACAACGTTGCGCAAACTATTAACTGGCGA
ACTACTTACTCTAGCTTCCCGGCAACAATTAATAGACTGGATGGAGGCGGATAAAGTTGCAGGACCACTT
CTGCGCTCGGCCCTTCCGGCTGGCTGGTTTATTGCTGATAAATCTGGAGCCGGTGAGCGTGGGTCTCGCG
GTATCATTGCAGCACTGGGGCCAGATGGTAAGCCCTCCCGTATCGTAGTTATCTACACGACGGGGAGTCA
GGCAACTATGGATGAACGAAATAGACAGATCGCTGAGATAGGTGCCTCACTGATTAAGCATTGGTAACTG
TCAGACCAAGTTTACTCATATATACTTTAGATTGATTTAAAACTTCATTTTTAATTTAAAAGGATCTAGG
TGAAGATCCTTTTTGATAATCTCATGACCAAAATCCCTTAACGTGAGTTTTCGTTCCACTGAGCGTCAGA
CCCCGTAGAAAAGATCAAAGGATCTTCTTGAGATCCTTTTTTTCTGCGCGTAATCTGCTGCTTGCAAACA
AAAAAACCACCGCTACCAGCGGTGGTTTGTTTGCCGGATCAAGAGCTACCAACTCTTTTTCCGAAGGTAA
CTGGCTTCAGCAGAGCGCAGATACCAAATACTGTTCTTCTAGTGTAGCCGTAGTTAGGCCACCACTTCAA
GAACTCTGTAGCACCGCCTACATACCTCGCTCTGCTAATCCTGTTACCAGTGGCTGCTGCCAGTGGCGAT
AAGTCGTGTCTTACCGGGTTGGACTCAAGACGATAGTTACCGGATAAGGCGCAGCGGTCGGGCTGAACGG
GGGGTTCGTGCACACAGCCCAGCTTGGAGCGAACGACCTACACCGAACTGAGATACCTACAGCGTGAGCT
ATGAGAAAGCGCCACGCTTCCCGAAGGGAGAAAGGCGGACAGGTATCCGGTAAGCGGCAGGGTCGGAACA
GGAGAGCGCACGAGGGAGCTTCCAGGGGGAAACGCCTGGTATCTTTATAGTCCTGTCGGGTTTCGCCACC
TCTGACTTGAGCGTCGATTTTTGTGATGCTCGTCAGGGGGGCGGAGCCTATGGAAAAACGCCAGCAACGC
GGCCTTTTTACGGTTCCTGGCCTTTTGCTGGCCTTTTGCTCACATGTTCTTTCCTGCGTTATCCCCTGAT
TCTGTGGATAACCGTATTACCGCCTTTGAGTGAGCTGATACCGCTCGCCGCAGCCGAACGACCGAGCGCA
GCGAGTCAGTGAGCGAGGAAGCGGAAGAGCGCCCAATACGCAAACCGCCTCTCCCCGCGCGTTGGCCGAT
TCATTAATGCAGCTGGCACGACAGGTTTCCCGACTGGAAAGCGGGCAGTGAGCGCAACGCAATTAATGTG
AGTTAGCTCACTCATTAGGCACCCCAGGCTTTACACTTTATGCTTCCGGCTCGTATGTTGTGTGGAATTG
TGAGCGGATAACAATTTCACACAGGAAACAGCTATGACCATGATTACGCCAAGCGCGCAATTAACCCTCA
CTAAAGGGAACAAAAGCTGGAGCTGCAAGC
Features (pLannotate 1.2.2; 31 found; start..end, strand, type, name):
      5..231     +  promoter       RSV promoter: Rous sarcoma virus enhancer/promoter
    232..412     +  LTR            5' LTR (truncated): truncated 5' long terminal repeat (LTR) from HIV-1
    459..584     +  misc_feature   HIV-1 Ψ: packaging signal of human immunodeficiency virus type 1
    568..931     +  CDS            HIV-1 gag (fragment): gag protein from human immunodeficiency virus 1; gag
   1077..1310    +  misc_feature   RRE: The Rev response element (RRE) of HIV-1 allows for Rev-dependent mRNA export from the nucleus to the cytoplasm.
   1687..1713    +  CDS            Rev (fragment): human immunodeficiency virus 1 (HIV-1) Rev protein; rev; enhances nuclear export of unspliced and incompletely spliced viral mRNAs
   1720..1743    +  promoter       SV40 promoter (fragment): SV40 early promoter
   1744..1815    +  promoter       SV40 promoter (fragment): SV40 enhancer and early promoter
   1839..1974    +  rep_origin     SV40 ori: SV40 origin of replication
   2020..2616    +  CDS            PuroR (fragment): puromycin N-acetyltransferase; pac from Streptomyces; confers resistance to puromycin
   2665..2782    +  misc_feature   cPPT/CTS: central polypurine tract and central termination sequence of HIV-1
   2847..2913    +  CDS            small t antigen (fragment): SV40 (simian virus 40) small t antigen
   2920..4098    +  promoter       EF-1α promoter: strong constitutive promoter for human elongation factor EF-1α
   4112..4963    +  CDS            PAX5 (fragment): PAX5_HUMAN - Experimental evidence at protein level: Swiss-Prot protein existence level 1. (Microbial infection) Plays an essential role in the maintenance of Epstein-Barr virus genome copy number within the host cell by promoting EBNA1/oriP-dependent binding and transcription (PubMed:31941781). Participates also in the inhibition of lytic EBV reactivation by modulating viral BZLF1 activity (PubMed:23678172). From Homo sapiens (Human).
   4979..5032    +  promoter       U6 promoter (fragment): RNA polymerase III promoter for human U6 snRNA
   5074..5662    +  misc_feature   WPRE: woodchuck hepatitis virus posttranscriptional regulatory element
   5713..5732    +  misc_feature   cPPT/CTS (fragment): central polypurine tract and central termination sequence of HIV-1
   5734..5967    +  LTR            3' LTR (ΔU3): self-inactivating 3' long terminal repeat (LTR) from HIV-1
   6045..6166    +  polyA_signal   SV40 poly(A) signal: SV40 polyadenylation signal
   6206..6341    +  rep_origin     SV40 ori: SV40 origin of replication
   6362..6380    -  promoter       T7 promoter: promoter for bacteriophage T7 RNA polymerase
   6388..6543    +  CDS            lacZα (fragment): LacZα fragment of β-galactosidase; lacZ fragment
   6548..6976    +  rep_origin     f1 ori (sequence partly withheld): f1 bacteriophage origin of replication; arrow indicates direction of (+) strand synthesis
   7029..7133    +  promoter       AmpR promoter: bla
   7134..7994    +  CDS            AmpR: β-lactamase; bla; confers resistance to ampicillin, carbenicillin, and related antibiotics
   8165..8753    +  rep_origin     ori: high-copy-number ColE1/pMB1/pBR322/pUC origin of replication
   8936..9028    +  CDS            lacI (fragment): lac repressor; lacI; The lac repressor binds to the lac operator to inhibit transcription in E. coli. This inhibition can be relieved by adding lactose or isopropyl-β-D-thiogalactopyranoside (IPTG).
   9041..9062    +  protein_bind   CAP binding site: CAP binding activates transcription in the presence of cAMP. E. coli catabolite activator protein
   9077..9107    +  promoter       lac promoter: promoter for the E. coli lac operon
   9115..9131    +  protein_bind   lac operator: The lac repressor binds to the lac operator to inhibit transcription in E. coli. This inhibition can be relieved by adding lactose or isopropyl-β-D-thiogalactopyranoside (IPTG). lac repressor encoded by lacI
   9176..9194    +  promoter       T3 promoter: promoter for bacteriophage T3 RNA polymerase
