[The description below was written by a language model from this plasmid's Addgene catalogue record and pLannotate feature annotations shown in this document.]
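Description:
TFORF0521 is a third-generation-style, self-inactivating lentiviral expression plasmid built on the pLX_TRC317 backbone and carrying a human PAX5 open reading frame for overexpression in mammalian cells. It is maintained in E. coli through a high-copy ColE1/pUC-type origin with ampicillin resistance (AmpR), and also contains an f1 origin and remnants of a lac/lacZα cloning region flanked by T7 and T3 promoters. Because lentiviral repeats can recombine, the depositor notes advise checking several colonies, and a recombination-reducing strain is the listed host.

The viral transfer cassette begins with an RSV promoter fused to a truncated HIV-1 5' LTR, which drives production of genomic RNA in packaging cells. It is followed by the Ψ packaging signal with a gag fragment, the Rev response element for nuclear export, a cPPT/CTS element, WPRE to boost transcript expression, and a ΔU3 3' LTR that inactivates LTR promoter activity after integration; an SV40 poly(A) signal lies downstream. Within this unit, an SV40 early promoter/origin segment drives puromycin N-acetyltransferase for selecting transduced cells, and the EF-1α promoter drives PAX5. The insert corresponds to a specific annotated transcript isoform and was made by gene synthesis, and the annotation tool matches it only as a fragment of the reference PAX5 protein, consistent with a shorter isoform. The record states that a unique 24-bp barcode accompanies the ORF; it is not annotated in the feature table, and its position is not given.

The plasmid belongs to a barcoded transcription factor ORF collection, in which barcodes allow individual factors to be identified in pooled overexpression screens such as directed differentiation studies.
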