Addgene plasmid #141631: TFORF0521
Purpose: Lentiviral vector for overexpressing the PAX5 transcription factor ORF with a unique 24-bp barcode. Barcodes facilitate identification of transcription factors in pooled screens.
Depositing lab: Feng Zhang. Depositing organization: Broad Institute. Publication: A transcription factor atlas of directed differentiation. Joung J, Ma S, Tay T, Geiger-Schuller KR, Kirchgatterer PC, Verdine VK, Guo B, Arias-Garcia MA, Allen WE, Singh A, Kuksenko O, Abudayyeh OO, Gootenberg JS, Fu Z, Macrae RK, Buenrostro JD, Regev A, Zhang F. Cell. 2023 Jan 5;186(1):209-229.e26. doi: 10.1016/j.cell.2022.11.026. PubMed 36608654.
Backbone
  Vector backbone: pLX_TRC317
  Backbone manufacturer: Broad Institute Genetic Perturbation Platform
  Backbone size w/o insert (bp): 8264
  Vector type: Mammalian Expression, Lentiviral
  Selectable markers: Puromycin
Growth in bacteria
  Bacterial resistance: Ampicillin, 100 μg/mL
  Growth temperature: 37°C
  Growth strain: NEB Stable
  Copy number: High Copy
Gene/Insert
  Gene/Insert name: PAX5
  Species: H. sapiens (human)
  Insert size (bp): 953
  Entrez Gene: PAX5 (a.k.a. ALL3, BSAP, PAX-5)
  Promoter: EF1a
  Cloning method: Unknown
  Sequencing primers: 5′ GGGTGGAGACTGAAGTTAGGCCAG; 3′ CACATAGCGTAAAAGGAGCAACATAG
Terms and licenses: Academic/Nonprofit Terms; Industry Terms: Not Available to Industry
Depositor comments: NM_001280556,ENST00000522003 . The transcription factor ORF portion of this plasmid was synthesized by Genewiz. Please test multiple small colonies in case of plasmid recombination. To make this collection available in a timely manner, a portion of this collection was not fully sequenced by Addgene. If an Addgene verified full plasmid sequence is not available, please contact us prior to placing an order to request the full sequence.
How to cite: TFORF0521 was a gift from Feng Zhang (Addgene plasmid # 141631 ; http://n2t.net/addgene:141631 ; RRID:Addgene_141631)
