>Addgene plasmid #141631 | TFORF0521 | depositor partial sequence | sequence record 277030 | Insert
ACCGCCACCATGTTTGCCTGGGAGATCAGGGACCGGCTGCTGGCAGAGCGGGTGTGTGACAATGACACCG
TGCCTAGCGTCAGTTCCATCAACAGGATCATCCGGACAAAAGTACAGCAGCCACCCAACCAACCAGTCCC
AGCTTCCAGTCACAGCATAGTGTCCACTGGCTCCGTGACGCAGGTGTCCTCGGTGAGCACGGATTCGGCC
GGCTCGTCGTACTCCATCAGCGGCATCCTGGGCATCACGTCCCCCAGCGCCGACACCAACAAGCGCAAGA
GAGACGAAGGTATTCAGGAGTCTCCGGTGCCGAACGGCCACTCGCTTCCGGGCAGAGACTTCCTCCGGAA
GCAGATGCGGGGAGACTTGTTCACACAGCAGCAGCTGGAGGTGCTGGACCGCGTGTTTGAGAGGCAGCAC
TACTCAGACATCTTCACCACCACAGAGCCCATCAAGCCCGAGCAGACCACAGAGTATTCAGCCATGGCCT
CGCTGGCTGGTGGGCTGGACGACATGAAGGCCAATCTGGCCAGCCCCACCCCTGCTGACATCGGGAGCAG
TGTGCCAGGCCCGCAGTCCTACCCCATTGTGACAGGCCGTGACTTGGCGAGCACGACCCTCCCCGGGTAC
CCTCCACACGTCCCCCCCGCTGGACAGGGCAGCTACTCAGCACCGACGCTGACAGGGATGGTGCCTGGGA
GTGAGTTTTCCGGGAGTCCCTACAGCCACCCTCAGTATTCCTCGTACAACGACTCCTGGAGGTTCCCCAA
CCCGGGGCTGCTTGGCTCCCCCTACTATTATAGCGCTGCCGCCCGAGGAGCCGCCCCACCTGCAGCCGCC
ACTGCCTATGACCGTCACTAGTAATGAACTAGTCCGTAACTTGAAAGTATTTCGATTTCTTGGCTTTATA
TATCTTGTGGAAAGGACGACATGACACAGGTGCGCCGGAATGA
