>Addgene plasmid #141631 | TFORF0521 | depositor partial sequence | sequence record 277031 | Barcode
CATGACACAGGTGCGCCGGAATGA
